Addgene plasmid #51139: pET28a-SpySrtA
Purpose: expression plasmid for N-terminal his tagged S.pyogenes SrtA
Depositing lab: Hidde Ploegh. Depositing organization: Whitehead Institute for Biomedical Research. Publication: Site-specific C-terminal and internal loop labeling of proteins using sortase-mediated reactions. Guimaraes CP, Witte MD, Theile CS, Bozkurt G, Kundrat L, Blom AE, Ploegh HL. Nat Protoc. 2013 Sep;8(9):1787-99. doi: 10.1038/nprot.2013.101. Epub 2013 Aug 29. PubMed 23989673.
Backbone
  Vector backbone: pET28a
  Backbone manufacturer: Novagen
  Vector type: Bacterial Expression
Growth in bacteria
  Bacterial resistance: Kanamycin, 50 μg/mL
  Growth temperature: 37°C
  Growth strain: DH5alpha
  Copy number: High Copy
Gene/Insert
  Gene/Insert name: S.pyogenes SrtA (alt name: Sortase A)
  Species: S.pyogenes
  Insert size (bp): 510
  Mutation: Deleted amino acids 1-80
  Promoter: T7
  Tag / fusion protein: 6x His (N terminal on insert)
  Cloning method: Restriction Enzyme; 5′ cloning site BamHI (not destroyed); 3′ cloning site XhoI (not destroyed)
  Sequencing primers: 5′ T7; 3′ T7-term
Resource information
  A portion of this plasmid was derived from a plasmid made by: original construct from Mark Banfield's lab
Terms and licenses: Academic/Nonprofit Terms; Industry Terms: Not Available to Industry
How to cite: pET28a-SpySrtA was a gift from Hidde Ploegh (Addgene plasmid # 51139 ; http://n2t.net/addgene:51139 ; RRID:Addgene_51139)
