[The description below was written by a language model from this plasmid's Addgene catalogue record and the feature table of its GenBank file.]
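Description:
pET28a-SpySrtA is a 5,793 bp bacterial expression plasmid built on the Novagen pET28a backbone for producing Streptococcus pyogenes sortase A in E. coli. It replicates from a ColE1/pBR322-type origin accompanied by the rop gene and bom region, also carries an f1 phage origin, and is selected with kanamycin through the aph(3')-Ia aminoglycoside phosphotransferase gene. The catalogue lists it as high copy, although the annotated rop gene is normally associated with reduced copy number.

The insert, about 510 bp and cloned between BamHI and XhoI sites that both remain intact, encodes sortase A lacking amino acids 1–80. The sortase coding region itself is not annotated in the feature table, but it falls in the gap between the vector's N-terminal tag elements and the downstream sequences. Transcription is driven by a T7 promoter followed immediately by a lac operator, with the T7 gene 10 ribosome binding site upstream and a T7 terminator downstream. The plasmid-borne lacI gene supplies repressor, so expression is held off until induced with IPTG in a host that provides T7 RNA polymerase. The protein is made with an N-terminal 6xHis tag followed by a thrombin cleavage site, allowing metal-affinity purification and optional tag removal. A second 6xHis sequence from the vector lies downstream of the insert. The record describes only an N-terminal tag and does not say whether this one is translated.

According to the associated publication title, the purified enzyme is used for sortase-mediated, site-specific labeling of proteins at the C-terminus or in internal loops.
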