LOCUS       Exported 5793 bp ds-DNA circular SYN 12-MAY-2021
DEFINITION  expression plasmid for N-terminal his tagged S.pyogenes SrtA.
ACCESSION   .
VERSION     .
KEYWORDS    pET28a-SpySrtA
SOURCE      synthetic DNA construct
  ORGANISM  synthetic DNA construct
REFERENCE   1 (bases 1 to 5793)
  AUTHORS   Guimaraes CP, Witte MD, Theile CS, Bozkurt G, Kundrat L, Blom AE,
            Ploegh HL
  TITLE     Site-specific C-terminal and internal loop labeling of proteins
            using sortase-mediated reactions.
  JOURNAL   Nat Protoc. 2013 Sep;8(9):1787-99. doi: 10.1038/nprot.2013.101. Epub
            2013 Aug 29.
  PUBMED    23989673
REFERENCE   2 (bases 1 to 5793)
  AUTHORS   .
  TITLE     Direct Submission
  JOURNAL   Exported May 12, 2021 from SnapGene Server 1.1.58
            http://www.snapgene.com
FEATURES             Location/Qualifiers
     source          1..5793
                     /organism="synthetic DNA construct"
                     /mol_type="other DNA"
     misc_feature    5..144
                     /label=bom
                     /note="basis of mobility region from pBR322"
     primer_bind     complement(70..89)
                     /label=pRS-marker
                     /note="pRS vectors, use to sequence yeast selectable
                     marker"
     primer_bind     230..252
                     /label=pGEX 3'
                     /note="pGEX vectors, reverse primer"
     CDS             complement(246..437)
                     /codon_start=1
                     /gene="rop"
                     /product="Rop protein, which maintains plasmids at low copy
                     number"
                     /label=rop
                     /translation="MTKQEKTALNMARFIRSQTLTLLEKLNELDADEQADICESLHDHA
                     DELYRSCLARFGDDGENL"
     CDS             complement(1246..2328)
                     /codon_start=1
                     /gene="lacI"
                     /product="lac repressor"
                     /label=lacI
                     /note="The lac repressor binds to the lac operator to
                     inhibit transcription in E. coli. This inhibition can be
                     relieved by adding lactose or
                     isopropyl-beta-D-thiogalactopyranoside (IPTG)."
                     /translation="MKPVTLYDVAEYAGVSYQTVSRVVNQASHVSAKTREKVEAAMAEL
                     NYIPNRVAQQLAGKQSLLIGVATSSLALHAPSQIVAAIKSRADQLGASVVVSMVERSGV
                     EACKAAVHNLLAQRVSGLIINYPLDDQDAIAVEAACTNVPALFLDVSDQTPINSIIFSH
                     EDGTRLGVEHLVALGHQQIALLAGPLSSVSARLRLAGWHKYLTRNQIQPIAEREGDWSA
                     MSGFQQTMQMLNEGIVPTAMLVANDQMALGAMRAITESGLRVGADISVVGYDDTEDSSC
                     YIPPLTTIKQDFRLLGQTSVDRLLQLSQGQAVKGNQLLPVSLVKRKTTLAPNTQTASPR
                     ALADSLMQLARQVSRLESGQ"
     primer_bind     2290..2309
                     /label=LacI-R
                     /note="LacI, reverse primer"
     promoter        complement(2329..2406)
                     /gene="lacI"
                     /label=lacI promoter
     primer_bind     2612..2631
                     /label=pBRrevBam
                     /note="pBR322 vectors, tet region, downstream of BamHI,
                     reverse primer"
     primer_bind     2715..2734
                     /label=T7
                     /note="T7 promoter, forward primer"
     promoter        2715..2733
                     /label=T7 promoter
                     /note="promoter for bacteriophage T7 RNA polymerase"
     protein_bind    2734..2758
                     /label=lac operator
                     /bound_moiety="lac repressor encoded by lacI"
                     /note="The lac repressor binds to the lac operator to
                     inhibit transcription in E. coli. This inhibition can be
                     relieved by adding lactose or
                     isopropyl-beta-D-thiogalactopyranoside (IPTG)."
     RBS             2773..2795
                     /note="efficient ribosome binding site from bacteriophage
                     T7 gene 10 (Olins and Rangwala, 1989)"
     CDS             2814..2831
                     /codon_start=1
                     /product="6xHis affinity tag"
                     /label=6xHis
                     /translation="HHHHHH"
     CDS             2841..2858
                     /codon_start=1
                     /product="thrombin recognition and cleavage site"
                     /label=thrombin site
                     /translation="LVPRGS"
     CDS             3372..3389
                     /codon_start=1
                     /product="6xHis affinity tag"
                     /label=6xHis
                     /translation="HHHHHH"
     primer_bind     complement(3442..3460)
                     /label=T7 Term
                     /note="T7 terminator, reverse primer"
     terminator      3456..3503
                     /label=T7 terminator
                     /note="transcription terminator for bacteriophage T7 RNA
                     polymerase"
     rep_origin      3540..3995
                     /direction=RIGHT
                     /label=f1 ori
                     /note="f1 bacteriophage origin of replication; arrow
                     indicates direction of (+) strand synthesis"
     primer_bind     complement(3627..3646)
                     /label=F1ori-R
                     /note="F1 origin, reverse primer"
     primer_bind     3837..3858
                     /label=F1ori-F
                     /note="F1 origin, forward primer"
     CDS             complement(4087..4902)
                     /codon_start=1
                     /gene="aph(3')-Ia"
                     /product="aminoglycoside phosphotransferase"
                     /label=KanR
                     /note="confers resistance to kanamycin in bacteria or G418
                     (Geneticin(R)) in eukaryotes"
                     /translation="MSHIQRETSCSRPRLNSNMDADLYGYKWARDNVGQSGATIYRLYG
                     KPDAPELFLKHGKGSVANDVTDEMVRLNWLTEFMPLPTIKHFIRTPDDAWLLTTAIPGK
                     TAFQVLEEYPDSGENIVDALAVFLRRLHSIPVCNCPFNSDRVFRLAQAQSRMNNGLVDA
                     SDFDDERNGWPVEQVWKEMHKLLPFSPDSVVTHGDFSLDNLIFDEGKLIGCIDVGRVGI
                     ADRYQDLAILWNCLGEFSPSLQKRLFQKYGIDNPDMNKLQFHLMLDEFF"
     primer_bind     4810..4829
                     /label=Kan-R
                     /note="Kanamycin resistance gene, reverse primer"
     primer_bind     4894..4913
                     /label=pENTR-R
                     /note="pENTR vectors, reverse primer"
     rep_origin      5024..5612
                     /direction=RIGHT
                     /label=ori
                     /note="high-copy-number ColE1/pMB1/pBR322/pUC origin of
                     replication"
     primer_bind     5513..5532
                     /label=pBR322ori-F
                     /note="pBR322 origin, forward primer"
     primer_bind     5766..5783
                     /label=L4440
                     /note="L4440 vector, forward primer"
ORIGIN
        1 agcgcctgat gcggtatttt ctccttacgc atctgtgcgg tatttcacac cgcaatggtg
       61 cactctcagt acaatctgct ctgatgccgc atagttaagc cagtatacac tccgctatcg
      121 ctacgtgact gggtcatggc tgcgccccga cacccgccaa cacccgctga cgcgccctga
      181 cgggcttgtc tgctcccggc atccgcttac agacaagctg tgaccgtctc cgggagctgc
      241 atgtgtcaga ggttttcacc gtcatcaccg aaacgcgcga ggcagctgcg gtaaagctca
      301 tcagcgtggt cgtgaagcga ttcacagatg tctgcctgtt catccgcgtc cagctcgttg
      361 agtttctcca gaagcgttaa tgtctggctt ctgataaagc gggccatgtt aagggcggtt
      421 ttttcctgtt tggtcactga tgcctccgtg taagggggat ttctgttcat gggggtaatg
      481 ataccgatga aacgagagag gatgctcacg atacgggtta ctgatgatga acatgcccgg
      541 ttactggaac gttgtgaggg taaacaactg gcggtatgga tgcggcggga ccagagaaaa
      601 atcactcagg gtcaatgcca gcgcttcgtt aatacagatg taggtgttcc acagggtagc
      661 cagcagcatc ctgcgatgca gatccggaac ataatggtgc agggcgctga cttccgcgtt
      721 tccagacttt acgaaacacg gaaaccgaag accattcatg ttgttgctca ggtcgcagac
      781 gttttgcagc agcagtcgct tcacgttcgc tcgcgtatcg gtgattcatt ctgctaacca
      841 gtaaggcaac cccgccagcc tagccgggtc ctcaacgaca ggagcacgat catgcgcacc
      901 cgtggggccg ccatgccggc gataatggcc tgcttctcgc cgaaacgttt ggtggcggga
      961 ccagtgacga aggcttgagc gagggcgtgc aagattccga ataccgcaag cgacaggccg
     1021 atcatcgtcg cgctccagcg aaagcggtcc tcgccgaaaa tgacccagag cgctgccggc
     1081 acctgtccta cgagttgcat gataaagaag acagtcataa gtgcggcgac gatagtcatg
     1141 ccccgcgccc accggaagga gctgactggg ttgaaggctc tcaagggcat cggtcgagat
     1201 cccggtgcct aatgagtgag ctaacttaca ttaattgcgt tgcgctcact gcccgctttc
     1261 cagtcgggaa acctgtcgtg ccagctgcat taatgaatcg gccaacgcgc ggggagaggc
     1321 ggtttgcgta ttgggcgcca gggtggtttt tcttttcacc agtgagacgg gcaacagctg
     1381 attgcccttc accgcctggc cctgagagag ttgcagcaag cggtccacgc tggtttgccc
     1441 cagcaggcga aaatcctgtt tgatggtggt taacggcggg atataacatg agctgtcttc
     1501 ggtatcgtcg tatcccacta ccgagatatc cgcaccaacg cgcagcccgg actcggtaat
     1561 ggcgcgcatt gcgcccagcg ccatctgatc gttggcaacc agcatcgcag tgggaacgat
     1621 gccctcattc agcatttgca tggtttgttg aaaaccggac atggcactcc agtcgccttc
     1681 ccgttccgct atcggctgaa tttgattgcg agtgagatat ttatgccagc cagccagacg
     1741 cagacgcgcc gagacagaac ttaatgggcc cgctaacagc gcgatttgct ggtgacccaa
     1801 tgcgaccaga tgctccacgc ccagtcgcgt accgtcttca tgggagaaaa taatactgtt
     1861 gatgggtgtc tggtcagaga catcaagaaa taacgccgga acattagtgc aggcagcttc
     1921 cacagcaatg gcatcctggt catccagcgg atagttaatg atcagcccac tgacgcgttg
     1981 cgcgagaaga ttgtgcaccg ccgctttaca ggcttcgacg ccgcttcgtt ctaccatcga
     2041 caccaccacg ctggcaccca gttgatcggc gcgagattta atcgccgcga caatttgcga
     2101 cggcgcgtgc agggccagac tggaggtggc aacgccaatc agcaacgact gtttgcccgc
     2161 cagttgttgt gccacgcggt tgggaatgta attcagctcc gccatcgccg cttccacttt
     2221 ttcccgcgtt ttcgcagaaa cgtggctggc ctggttcacc acgcgggaaa cggtctgata
     2281 agagacaccg gcatactctg cgacatcgta taacgttact ggtttcacat tcaccaccct
     2341 gaattgactc tcttccgggc gctatcatgc cataccgcga aaggttttgc gccattcgat
     2401 ggtgtccggg atctcgacgc tctcccttat gcgactcctg cattaggaag cagcccagta
     2461 gtaggttgag gccgttgagc accgccgccg caaggaatgg tgcatgcaag gagatggcgc
     2521 ccaacagtcc cccggccacg gggcctgcca ccatacccac gccgaaacaa gcgctcatga
     2581 gcccgaagtg gcgagcccga tcttccccat cggtgatgtc ggcgatatag gcgccagcaa
     2641 ccgcacctgt ggcgccggtg atgccggcca cgatgcgtcc ggcgtagagg atcgagatct
     2701 cgatcccgcg aaattaatac gactcactat aggggaattg tgagcggata acaattcccc
     2761 tctagaaata attttgttta actttaagaa ggagatatac catgcgcagc agccatcatc
     2821 atcatcatca cagcagcggc ctggtgccgc gcggatccgt cttgcaagca caaatggcgg
     2881 ctcagcaact tcctgttata gggggcattg ccataccaga gcttggcatt aatttaccaa
     2941 tttttaaagg tttaggaaat actgagctta tttatggcgc aggaacgatg aaagaagaac
     3001 aagttatggg aggagaaaat aattattctc ttgccagtca tcatattttt ggaattacag
     3061 gttcatctca aatgctcttt tcgccgcttg aaagagcaca aaatgggatg tccatctatt
     3121 taacagataa agaaaaaatt tacgaataca tcataaaaga tgttttcacg gtagctcctg
     3181 aacgcgttga tgttatcgat gatacagctg gtctcaaaga agtgacttta gtgacttgta
     3241 cagatatcga agcaacagaa cgtattattg tcaaaggaga actaaaaaca gaatacgact
     3301 ttgataaagc gcccgccgat gtattgaaag cttttaatca ttcttataac caagtatcta
     3361 cctagctcga gcaccaccac caccaccact gagatccggc tgctaacaaa gcccgaaagg
     3421 aagctgagtt ggctgctgcc accgctgagc aataactagc ataacccctt ggggcctcta
     3481 aacgggtctt gaggggtttt ttgctgaaag gaggaactat atccggattg gcgaatgggn
     3541 nnnnnnnnnn nnnnnnnnnn nnnnnnnnnn nnnnnnnnnn nnnnnnnnnn nnnnnnnnnn
     3601 nnnnnnnnnn nnnnnnnnnn nnnnnnnnnn nnnnnnnnnn nnnnnnnnnn nnnnnnnnnn
     3661 nnncnnnnnn nnnnnnnnnn nnnnnnnnnn nnnnnnnnnn nnnnnnnnnn nnnnnnnnnn
     3721 nnnnnnnnnn nnnnnnnnnn nnnnnnnnnn nnnnnannnn nnnnnnnnnn nnnnnnnnnn
     3781 nnnnnnnnnn nnnnnnnnnn nnnnnccttt gacgttggag tccacgttct ttnnnnnnnn
     3841 nnnnnnnnnn nnnnnnnnnn nnnnnnnnna ccctatctcg gtctattctt ttgatttata
     3901 agggattttg ccgatttcgg cctattggtt aaaaaatgag ctgatttaac aaaaatttaa
     3961 cgcgaatttt aacaaaatat taacgcttac aatttaggtg gcacttttcg gggaaatgtg
     4021 cgcggaaccc ctatttgttt atttttctaa atacattcaa atatgtatcc gctcatgaat
     4081 taattcttag aaaaactcat cgagcatcaa atgaaactgc aatttattca tatcaggatt
     4141 atcaatacca tatttttgaa aaagccgttt ctgtaatgaa ggagaaaact caccgaggca
     4201 gttccatagg atggcaagat cctggtatcg gtctgcgatt ccgactcgtc caacatcaat
     4261 acaacctatt aatttcccct cgtcaaaaat aaggttatca agtgagaaat caccatgagt
     4321 gacgactgaa tccggtgaga atggcaaaag tttatgcatt tctttccaga cttgttcaac
     4381 aggccagcca ttacgctcgt catcaaaatc actcgcatca accaaaccgt tattcattcg
     4441 tgattgcgcc tgagcgagac gaaatacgcg atcgctgtta aaaggacaat tacaaacagg
     4501 aatcgaatgc aaccggcgca ggaacactgc cagcgcatca acaatatttt cacctgaatc
     4561 aggatattct tctaatacct ggaatgctgt tttcccgggg atcgcagtgg tgagtaacca
     4621 tgcatcatca ggagtacgga taaaatgctt gatggtcgga agaggcataa attccgtcag
     4681 ccagtttagt ctgaccatct catctgtaac atcattggca acgctacctt tgccatgttt
     4741 cagaaacaac tctggcgcat cgggcttccc atacaatcga tagattgtcg cacctgattg
     4801 cccgacatta tcgcgagccc atttataccc atataaatca gcatccatgt tggaatttaa
     4861 tcgcggccta gagcaagacg tttcccgttg aatatggctc ataacacccc ttgtattact
     4921 gtttatgtaa gcagacagtt ttattgttca tgaccaaaat cccttaacgt gagttttcgt
     4981 tccactgagc gtcagacccc gtagaaaaga tcaaaggatc ttcttgagat cctttttttc
     5041 tgcgcgtaat ctgctgcttg caaacaaaaa aaccaccgct accagcggtg gtttgtttgc
     5101 cggatcaaga gctaccaact ctttttccga aggtaactgg cttcagcaga gcgcagatac
     5161 caaatactgt ccttctagtg tagccgtagt taggccacca cttcaagaac tctgtagcac
     5221 cgcctacata cctcgctctg ctaatcctgt taccagtggc tgctgccagt ggcgataagt
     5281 cgtgtcttac cgggttggac tcaagacgat agttaccgga taaggcgcag cggtcgggct
     5341 gaacgggggg ttcgtgcaca cagcccagct tggagcgaac gacctacacc gaactgagat
     5401 acctacagcg tgagctatga gaaagcgcca cgcttcccga agggagaaag gcggacaggt
     5461 atccggtaag cggcagggtc ggaacaggag agcgcacgag ggagcttcca gggggaaacg
     5521 cctggtatct ttatagtcct gtcgggtttc gccacctctg acttgagcgt cgatttttgt
     5581 gatgctcgtc aggggggcgg agcctatgga aaaacgccag caacgcggcc tttttacggt
     5641 tcctggcctt ttgctggcct tttgctcaca tgttctttcc tgcgttatcc cctgattctg
     5701 tggataaccg tattaccgcc tttgagtgag ctgataccgc tcgccgcagc cgaacgaccg
     5761 agcgcagcga gtcagtgagc gaggaagcgg aag
//
