>Addgene plasmid #51139 | pET28a-SpySrtA | depositor partial sequence | sequence record 77451 | insert
ATGCGCAGCAGCCATCATCATCATCATCACAGCAGCGGCCTGGTGCCGCGCGGATCCGTCTTGCAAGCAC
AAATGGCGGCTCAGCAACTTCCTGTTATAGGGGGCATTGCCATACCAGAGCTTGGCATTAATTTACCAAT
TTTTAAAGGTTTAGGAAATACTGAGCTTATTTATGGCGCAGGAACGATGAAAGAAGAACAAGTTATGGGA
GGAGAAAATAATTATTCTCTTGCCAGTCATCATATTTTTGGAATTACAGGTTCATCTCAAATGCTCTTTT
CGCCGCTTGAAAGAGCACAAAATGGGATGTCCATCTATTTAACAGATAAAGAAAAAATTTACGAATACAT
CATAAAAGATGTTTTCACGGTAGCTCCTGAACGCGTTGATGTTATCGATGATACAGCTGGTCTCAAAGAA
GTGACTTTAGTGACTTGTACAGATATCGAAGCAACAGAACGTATTATTGTCAAAGGAGAACTAAAAACAG
AATACGACTTTGATAAAGCGCCCGCCGATGTATTGAAAGCTTTTAATCATTCTTATAACCAAGTATCTAC
CTAG
