>Addgene plasmid #51139 | pET28a-SpySrtA | addgene partial sequence | sequence record 78731 | T7 5'-TAATACGACTCACTATAGGG-3'
GCCATACCAGAGCTTGGCATTAATTTACCAATTTTTAAAGGTTTAGGAAATACTGAGCTTATTTATGGCG
CAGGAACGATGAAAGAAGAACAAGTTATGGGAGGAGAAAATAATTATTCTCTTGCCAGTCATCATATTTT
TGGAATTACAGGTTCATCTCAAATGCTCTTTTCGCCGCTTGAAAGAGCACAAAATGGGATGTCCATCTAT
TTAACAGATAAAGAAAAAATTTACGAATACATCATAAAAGATGTTTTCACGGTAGCTCCTGAACGCGTTG
ATGTTATCGATGATACAGCTGGTCTCAAAGAAGTGACTTTAGTGACTTGTACAGATATCGAAGCAACAGA
ACGTATTATTGTCAAAGGAGAACTAAAAACAGAATACGACTTTGATAAAGCGCCCGCCGATGTATTGAAA
GCTTTTAATCATTCTTATAACCAAGTATCTACCTAGCTCGAGCACCACCACCACCACCACTGAGATCCGG
CTGCTAACAAAGCCCGAAAGGAAGCTGAGTTGGCTGCTGCCACCGCTGAGCAATAACTAGCATAACCCCT
TGGGGCCTCTAAACGGGTCTTGAGGGGTTTTTTGCTGAAAGGAGGAACTATATCCGGATTGGCGAATGGG
[124 nt withheld, positions 631-754]
C
[55 nt withheld, positions 756-810]
