>Addgene plasmid #51139 | pET28a-SpySrtA | addgene partial sequence | sequence record 79516 | T7 term
GCTTTGTTAGCAGCCGGATCTCAGTGGTGGTGGTGGTGGTGCTCGAGCTAGGTAGATACTTGGTTATAAG
AATGATTAAAAGCTTTCAATACATCGGCGGGCGCTTTATCAAAGTCGTATTCTGTTTTTAGTTCTCCTTT
GACAATAATACGTTCTGTTGCTTCGATATCTGTACAAGTCACTAAAGTCACTTCTTTGAGACCAGCTGTA
TCATCGATAACATCAACGCGTTCAGGAGCTACCGTGAAAACATCTTTTATGATGTATTCGTAAATTTTTT
CTTTATCTGTTAAATAGATGGACATCCCATTTTGTGCTCTTTCAAGCGGCGAAAAGAGCATTTGAGATGA
ACCTGTAATTCCAAAAATATGATGACTGGCAAGAGAATAATTATTTTCTCCTCCCATAACTTGTTCTTCT
TTCATCGTTCCTGCGCCATAAATAAGCTCAGTATTTCCTAAACCTTTAAAAATTGGTAAATTAATGCCAA
GCTCTGGTATGGCAATGCCCCCTATAACAGGAAGTTGCTGAGCCGCCATTTGTGCTTGCAAGACGGATCC
GCGCGGCACCAGGCCGCTGCTGTGATGATGATGATGATGGCTGCTGCGCATGGTATATCTCCTTCTTAAA
GTTAAACAAAATTATTTCTAGAGGGGAATTGTTATCCGCTCACAATTCCCCTATAGTGAGTCGTATTAAT
TTCGCGGGATCGAGATCTCGATCCTCTACGCCGGACGCATCGTGGCCGGCATCACCGGCGCCACAGGTGC
GGTTGCTGGCGCCTATATCGCCGACATCACCGATGGGGAAGATCGGGCTCGCCACTTCGGGCTCATGAGC
GCTTGTTTCGGCGTGGGTATGGTGGCAGG
